>Addgene plasmid #202974 | Salsa-BC133-P2D1 | addgene full sequence | sequence record 421333 | Addgene NGS Result
AGCGCCCAATACGCAAACCGCCTCTCCCCGCGCGTTGGCCGATTCATTAATGCAGTCGAGGGATCTCCAT
AAGAGAAGAGGGACAGCTATGACTGGGAGTAGTCAGGAGAGGAGGAAAAATCTGGCTAGTAAAACATGTA
AGGAAAATTTTAGGGATGTTAAAGAAAAAAATAACACAAAACAAAATATAAAAAAAATCTAACCTCAAGT
CAAGGCTTTTCTATGGAATAAGGAATGGACAGCAGGGGGCTGTTTCATATACTGATGACCTCTTTATAGC
CAACCTTTGTTCATGGCAGCCAGCATATGGGCATATGTTGCCAAACTCTAAACCAAATACTCATTCTGAT
GTTTTAAATGATTTGCCCTCCCATATGTCCTTCCGAGTGAGAGACACAAAAAATTCCAACACACTATTGC
AATGAAAATAAATTTCCTTTATTAGCCAGAAGTCAGATGCTCAAGGGGCTTCATGATGTCCCCATAATTT
TTGGCAGAGGGAAAAAGATCGATCTCAGTGGTATTTGTGAGCCAGGGCATTGGCCACACCAGCCACCACC
TTCTGATAGGCAGCCTGCACCTGAGGAGTGAATTCTTTGCCAAAATGATGAGACAGCACAACAACCAGCA
CGTTGCCCAGGAGCTGTAGGAAAGAGAAGAAGGCATGAACATGGTTAGCAGAGGGGCCCGGTTTGGACTC
AGAGTATTTTATCCTCATCTCAAACAGTGTATATCATTGTAACCATAAAGAGAAAGGCAGGATGATGACC
AGGGTGTAGTTGTTTCTACCAATAAGAATATTTCCACGCCAGCCAGAATTTATATGCAGAAATATTCTAC
CTTATCATTTAATTATAACAATTGTTCTCTAAAACTGTGCTGAAGTACAATATAATATACCCTGATTGCC
TTGAAAAAAAAGTGATTAGAGAAAGTACTTACAATCTGACAAATAAACAAAAGTGAATTTAAAAATTCGT
TACAAATGCAAGCTAAAGTTTAACGAAAAAGTTACAGAAAATGAAAAGAAAATAAGAGGAGACAATGGTT
GTCAACAGAGTAGAAAGTGAAAGAAACAAAATTATCATGAGGGTCCATGGTGATACAAGGGACATCTTCC
CATTCTAAACAACACCCTGAAAACTTTGCCCCCTCCATATAACATGAATTTTACAATAGCGAAAAAGAAA
GAACAATCAAGGGTCCCCAAACTCACCCTGAAGTTCTCAGCTCTAGAGATATCGTCGAGGCCGCGCTAGC
GTTTAAACTGTCGACCTTAATTAAGAGATCTGCTCGAGGCGCGTCAGCTGACTAGAGGATCCCCGGGTAC
CGAGCTCGAATTCGGGGCCGCGGAGGCTGGATCGGTCCCGGTGTCTTCTATGGAGGTCAAAACAGCGTGG
ATGGCGTCTCCAGGCGATCTGACGGTTCACTAAACGAGCTCTGCTTATATAGGCCTCCCACCGTACACGC
CTACCTCGACCCGGGTACCGAGCTCGACTTTCACTTTTCTCTATCACTGATAGGGAGTGGTAAACTCGAC
TTTCACTTTTCTCTATCACTGATAGGGAGTGGTAAACTCGACTTTCACTTTTCTCTATCACTGATAGGGA
GTGGTAAACTCGACTTTCACTTTTCTCTATCACTGATAGGGAGTGGTAAACTCGACTTTCACTTTTCTCT
ATCACTGATAGGGAGTGGTAAACTCGACCTATATAAGCAGAGCTCGTTTAGTGAACCGTCAGATCGCCTG
GAGACGCCATCCACGCTGTTTTGACCTCCATAGAAGACACCGGGACCGATCCAGCCTCCGCGGCCCCGAA
TTCCTGCAGCGGCCGCTCTAGAACTAGTGGATCCCCGCGGATGGTGAGCAAGGGCGAGGAGCTGTTCACC
GGGGTGGTGCCCATCCTGGTCGAGCTGGACGGCGACGTAAACGGCCACAAGTTCAGCGTGTCCGGCGAGG
GCGAGGGCGATGCCACCTACGGCAAGCTGACCCTGAAGTTCATCTGCACCACCGGCAAGCTGCCCGTGCC
CTGGCCCACCCTCGTGACCACCCTGACCTACGGCGTGCAGTGCTTCAGCCGCTACCCCGACCACATGAAG
CAGCACGACTTCTTCAAGTCCGCCATGCCCGAAGGCTACGTCCAGGAGCGCACCATCTTCTTCAAGGACG
ACGGCAACTACAAGACCCGCGCCGAGGTGAAGTTCGAGGGCGACACCCTGGTGAACCGCATCGAGCTGAA
GGGCATCGACTTCAAGGAGGACGGCAACATCCTGGGGCACAAGCTGGAGTACAACTACAACAGCCACAAC
GTCTATATCATGGCCGACAAGCAGAAGAACGGCATCAAGGTGAACTTCAAGATCCGCCACAACATCGAGG
ACGGCAGCGTGCAGCTCGCCGACCACTACCAGCAGAACACCCCCATCGGCGACGGCCCCGTGCTGCTGCC
CGACAACCACTACCTGAGCACCCAGTCCGCCCTGAGCAAAGACCCCAACGAGAAGCGCGATCACATGGTC
CTGCTGGAGTTCGTGACCGCCGCCGGGATCACTCTCGGCATGGACGAGCTGTACAAGTAATCAGGGAGCC
GAATTCGATATCAAGCTTGTCGACCTAGTTCTAGAGGATCCAGACATGATAAGATACATTGATGAGTTTG
GACAAACCACAACTAGAATGCAGTGAAAAAAATGCTTTATTTGTGAAATTTGTGATGCTATTGCTTTATT
TGTAACCATTATAAGCTGCAATAAACAAGTTAACAACAACAATTGCATTCATTTTATGTTTCAGGTTCAG
GGGGAGGTGTGGGAGGTTTTTTAAAGCAAGTAAAACCTCTACAAATGTGGTATGGCTGATTATGATCCTG
CAAGCCTCGTCGTCCTGGCCGGACCACGCTATCTGTGCAAGGTCCCCGGCCCCGGACGCGCGCTCCATGA
GCAGAGCGCCCGCCGCCGAGGCGAAGACTCGGGCGGCGCCCTGCCCGTCCCACCAGGTCAACAGGCGGTA
ACCGGCCTCTTCATCGGGAATGCGCGCGACCTTCAGCATCGCCGGCATGTCCCCCTGGCGGACGGGAAGT
ATCCAGCTCGACCAAGCTGGCCGCGTCGAGTGAAGACGAAAGGGCCTCGTGATACGCCTATTTTTATAGG
TTAATGTCATGATAATAATGGTTTCTTAGACGTCAGGTGGCACTTTTCGGGGAAATGTGCGCGGAACCCC
TATTTGTTTATTTTTCTAAATACATTCAAATATGTATCCGCTCATGAGACAATAACCCTGATAAATGCTT
CAATAATATTGAAAAAGGAAGAGTATGAGTATTCAACATTTCCGTGTCGCCCTTATTCCCTTTTTTGCGG
CATTTTGCCTTCCTGTTTTTGCTCACCCAGAAACGCTGGTGAAAGTAAAAGATGCTGAAGATCAGTTGGG
TGCACGAGTGGGTTACATCGAACTGGATCTCAACAGCGGTAAGATCCTTGAGAGTTTTCGCCCCGAAGAA
CGTTTTCCAATGATGAGCACTTTTAAAGTTCTGCTATGTGGCGCGGTATTATCCCGTGTTGACGCCGGGC
AAGAGCAACTCGGTCGCCGCATACACTATTCTCAGAATGACTTGGTTGAGTACTCACCAGTCACAGAAAA
GCATCTTACGGATGGCATGACAGTAAGAGAATTATGCAGTGCTGCCATAACCATGAGTGATAACACTGCG
GCCAACTTACTTCTGACAACGATCGGAGGACCGAAGGAGCTAACCGCTTTTTTGCACAACATGGGGGATC
ATGTAACTCGCCTTGATCGTTGGGAACCGGAGCTGAATGAAGCCATACCAAACGACGAGCGTGACACCAC
GATGCCTGTAGCAATGGCAACAACGTTGCGCAAACTATTAACTGGCGAACTACTTACTCTAGCTTCCCGG
CAACAATTAATAGACTGGATGGAGGCGGATAAAGTTGCAGGACCACTTCTGCGCTCGGCCCTTCCGGCTG
GCTGGTTTATTGCTGATAAATCTGGAGCCGGTGAGCGTGGGTCTCGCGGTATCATTGCAGCACTGGGGCC
AGATGGTAAGCCCTCCCGTATCGTAGTTATCTACACGACGGGGAGTCAGGCAACTATGGATGAACGAAAT
AGACAGATCGCTGAGATAGGTGCCTCACTGATTAAGCATTGGTAACTGTCAGACCAAGTTTACTCATATA
TACTTTAGATTGATTTAAAACTTCATTTTTAATTTAAAAGGATCTAGGTGAAGATCCTTTTTGATAATCT
CATGACCAAAATCCCTTAACGTGAGTTTTCGTTCCACTGAGCGTCAGACCCCGTAGAAAAGATCAAAGGA
TCTTCTTGAGATCCTTTTTTTCTGCGCGTAATCTGCTGCTTGCAAACAAAAAAACCACCGCTACCAGCGG
TGGTTTGTTTGCCGGATCAAGAGCTACCAACTCTTTTTCCGAAGGTAACTGGCTTCAGCAGAGCGCAGAT
ACCAAATACTGTTCTTCTAGTGTAGCCGTAGTTAGGCCACCACTTCAAGAACTCTGTAGCACCGCCTACA
TACCTCGCTCTGCTAATCCTGTTACCAGTGGCTGCTGCCAGTGGCGATAAGTCGTGTCTTACCGGGTTGG
ACTCAAGACGATAGTTACCGGATAAGGCGCAGCGGTCGGGCTGAACGGGGGGTTCGTGCACACAGCCCAG
CTTGGAGCGAACGACCTACACCGAACTGAGATACCTACAGCGTGAGCTATGAGAAAGCGCCACGCTTCCC
GAAGGGAGAAAGGCGGACAGGTATCCGGTAAGCGGCAGGGTCGGAACAGGAGAGCGCACGAGGGAGCTTC
CAGGGGGAAACGCCTGGTATCTTTATAGTCCTGTCGGGTTTCGCCACCTCTGACTTGAGCGTCGATTTTT
GTGATGCTCGTCAGGGGGGCGGAGCCTATGGAAAAACGCCAGCAACGCGGCCTTTTTACGGTTCCTGGCC
TTTTGCTGGCCTTTTGCTCACATGTTCTTTCCTGCGTTATCCCCTGATTCTGTGGATAACCGTATTACCG
CCTTTGAGTGAGCTGATACCGCTCGCCGCAGCCGAACGACCGAGCGCAGCGAGTCAGTGAGCGAGGAAGC
GGAAG
Features (pLannotate 1.2.2; 17 found; start..end, strand, type, name):
      2..55      +  CDS            lacI (fragment): lac repressor; lacI; The lac repressor binds to the lac operator to inhibit transcription in E. coli. This inhibition can be relieved by adding lactose or isopropyl-β-D-thiogalactopyranoside (IPTG).
    388..443     -  polyA_signal   β-globin poly(A) signal: rabbit β-globin polyadenylation signal (Gil and Proudfoot, 1987)
    518..640     -  CDS            HBB: HBB_COLGU - Experimental evidence at transcript level: Swiss-Prot protein existence level 2. Involved in oxygen transport from the lung to the various peripheral tissues. From Colobus guereza (Mantled guereza) (Eastern black-and-white colobus monkey).
    644..1216    -  intron         β-globin intron: intron from rabbit β-globin gene
   1312..1343    -  misc_feature   MCS (fragment): pUC18/19 multiple cloning site
   1437..1475    -  promoter       minimal CMV promoter: human cytomegalovirus (CMV) immediate early promoter
   1493..1708    -  protein_bind   tetracycline response element (fragment): contains seven copies of the tetracycline operator tetO tetracycline repressor TetR
   1708..1753    +  promoter       TRE3GV promoter (fragment): 3rd-generation Tet-responsive promoter that can be activated by binding of Tet-On® 3G, optimized for retroviral and lentiviral vectors
   1829..1856    +  misc_feature   MCS (fragment): pBluescript multiple cloning site
   1861..2580    +  CDS            EGFP: the original enhanced GFP (Yang et al., 1996) mammalian codon-optimized
   2591..2613    +  misc_feature   MCS (fragment): pBluescript multiple cloning site
   2627..2761    -  polyA_signal   SV40 poly(A) signal: SV40 polyadenylation signal
   2784..2867    -  CDS            large T antigen (fragment): large T antigen from SV40 (simian virus 40)
   2861..3091    -  CDS            str (fragment): STR_KLEPN - Protein inferred from homology: Swiss-Prot protein existence level 3. The aminoglycoside phosphotransferases achieve inactivation of their antibiotic substrates by phosphorylation. From Klebsiella pneumoniae.
   3210..3314    +  promoter       AmpR promoter: bla
   3315..4175    +  CDS            AmpR: β-lactamase; bla; confers resistance to ampicillin, carbenicillin, and related antibiotics
   4346..4934    +  rep_origin     ori: high-copy-number ColE1/pMB1/pBR322/pUC origin of replication
