[The description below was written by a language model from this plasmid's Addgene catalogue record and pLannotate feature annotations shown in this document.]
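Description:
Salsa-BC133-P2D1 is a 5.1 kb mammalian expression plasmid built on the pCER206 backbone and serves as one member of a set of barcoded reporter plasmids for PRESTO-Salsa, a highly multiplexed assay for GPCR activity. It is maintained in E. coli as a high-copy plasmid through a ColE1/pUC-type origin and is selected with ampicillin via the β-lactamase gene and its native promoter. No mammalian selection marker is annotated, which is consistent with transient transfection use, although the record does not say so explicitly.

The payload is a synthetic insert of about 730 bp, EGFP/BC133, placed between retained BsrGI and HindIII sites and driven by a tetracycline response element. The feature table shows a central tetO array that appears to be arranged bidirectionally. On one side, a TRE3G-type promoter fragment leads into mammalian codon-optimised EGFP, followed by a short polylinker region, where the barcode presumably lies although it is not annotated, and an SV40 polyadenylation signal annotated on the opposite strand. On the other side, a minimal CMV promoter faces a polylinker fragment, a rabbit β-globin intron with flanking exon sequence, and a β-globin poly(A) signal, with no coding insert annotated in that arm. Short lacI, SV40 large T antigen and aminoglycoside phosphotransferase fragments look like backbone remnants.

Transcription from a TRE depends on a Tet-family transactivator. In this type of assay, receptor activation releases such a transactivator, so the barcoded EGFP transcript reports signalling. Giving each receptor its own barcode would let many receptors be pooled and read out by sequencing. The record does not state which receptor is paired with BC133.
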