Addgene plasmid #202974: Salsa-BC133-P2D1
Purpose: Expression of barcoded reporter plasmid for PRESTO-Salsa; EGFP/BC133
Depositing lab: Noah Palm. Depositing organization: Yale University. Publication: Highly multiplexed bioactivity screening reveals human and microbiota metabolome-GPCRome interactions. Chen H, Rosen CE, Gonzalez-Hernandez JA, Song D, Potempa J, Ring AM, Palm NW. Cell. 2023 Jul 6;186(14):3095-3110.e19. doi: 10.1016/j.cell.2023.05.024. Epub 2023 Jun 14. PubMed 37321219.
Backbone
  Vector backbone: pCER206
  Vector type: Mammalian Expression
Growth in bacteria
  Bacterial resistance: Ampicillin, 100 μg/mL
  Growth temperature: 37°C
  Growth strain: DH5alpha
  Copy number: High Copy
Gene/Insert
  Gene/Insert name: EGFP/BC133
  Species: Synthetic
  Insert size (bp): 730
  Promoter: Tet Response Element (TRE)
  Cloning method: Restriction Enzyme; 5′ cloning site BsrGI (not destroyed); 3′ cloning site HindIII (not destroyed)
  Sequencing primers: 5′ Custom primer (GAAGCGCGATCACATGG)
Terms and licenses: Academic/Nonprofit Terms; Industry Terms: Not Available to Industry
How to cite: Salsa-BC133-P2D1 was a gift from Noah Palm (Addgene plasmid # 202974 ; http://n2t.net/addgene:202974 ; RRID:Addgene_202974)
