>Addgene plasmid #202974 | Salsa-BC133-P2D1 | depositor partial sequence | sequence record 393847 | BC133
TCAGGGAGCC
